Addgene plasmid #149287: pEE389
Purpose: T-DNA encoding TRV2 with Truncated FT augmented gRNA targeting NbAG
Depositing lab: Daniel Voytas. Depositing organization: University of Minnesota. Publication: Multiplexed heritable gene editing using RNA viruses and mobile single guide RNAs. Ellison EE, Nagalakshmi U, Gamo ME, Huang PJ, Dinesh-Kumar S, Voytas DF. Nat Plants. 2020 Jun 1. pii: 10.1038/s41477-020-0670-y. doi: 10.1038/s41477-020-0670-y. PubMed 32483329.
Backbone
  Vector backbone: pEE083
  Vector type: Plant Expression
Growth in bacteria
  Bacterial resistance: Kanamycin, 50 μg/mL
  Growth temperature: 37°C
  Growth strain: DH5alpha
  Copy number: High Copy
Gene/Insert
  Gene/Insert name: p35S:TRV2_NbAGsgRNA1_TrunFT:tNos
  gRNA/shRNA sequence: Unknown
  Species: Tobacco Rattle Virus
  Promoter: 35S
  Cloning method: Restriction Enzyme; 5′ cloning site AarI (destroyed during cloning); 3′ cloning site AarI (destroyed during cloning)
Resource information
  A portion of this plasmid was derived from a plasmid made by: synthesized
Terms and licenses: Academic/Nonprofit Terms; Industry Terms: Not Available to Industry
How to cite: pEE389 was a gift from Daniel Voytas (Addgene plasmid # 149287 ; http://n2t.net/addgene:149287 ; RRID:Addgene_149287)
