[The description below was written by a language model from this plasmid's Addgene catalogue record.]
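Description:
pEE389 is a plant expression plasmid built on the pEE083 backbone that carries a T-DNA encoding the RNA2 genome segment of Tobacco rattle virus (TRV2), engineered as a vehicle for delivering a CRISPR single guide RNA. It is maintained as a high-copy plasmid in E. coli under kanamycin selection. As a T-DNA construct it is meant for Agrobacterium-mediated delivery into plant tissue, although the record provides no feature table, so the origins of replication, T-DNA border sequences and other backbone elements are not individually documented.

The insert, p35S:TRV2_NbAGsgRNA1_TrunFT:tNos, places the TRV2 cDNA between the 35S promoter and the Nos terminator, so that transcription in the plant cell after T-DNA transfer launches the viral RNA. Within the viral sequence sits an sgRNA directed against NbAG, a gene designated with the Nb prefix used for Nicotiana benthamiana, fused to a truncated Flowering Locus T (FT) RNA sequence. FT-derived sequences serve here as mobility elements intended to promote movement of the guide RNA through the plant; the associated work concerns mobile sgRNAs and RNA viruses used to obtain heritable gene edits. The guide segment was synthesized and cloned through AarI sites that were destroyed in the process, and the actual spacer sequence is not given in the record.

TRV is a bipartite virus, so a construct of this type would normally be used alongside a TRV1 component, and the sgRNA requires a Cas9 source; neither is part of this plasmid as recorded.
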