>Addgene plasmid #149287 | pEE389 | addgene partial sequence | sequence record 305809 | Addgene Partial NGS Result
TGAGACTTTTCAACAAAGGGTAATATCGGGAAACCTCCTCGGATTCCATTGCCCAGCTATCTGTCACTTC
ATCGAAAGGACAGTAGAAAAGGAAGATGGCTTCTACAAATGCCATCATTGCGATAAAGGAAAGGCTATCG
TTCAAGATGCCTCTACCGACAGTGGTCCCAAAGATGGACCCCCACCCACGAGGAACATCGTGGAAAAAGA
AGACGTTCCAACCACGTCTTCAAAGCAAGTGGATTGATGTGATATCTCCACTGACGTAAGGGATGACGCA
CAATCCCACTATCCTTCGCAAGACCCTTCCTCTATATAAGGAAGTTCATTTCATTTGGAGAGGATAAAAC
ATTGCACCTATGGTGTTGCCCTGGCTGGGGTATGTCAGTGATCGCAGTAGAATGTACTAATTGACAAGTT
GGAGAATACGGTAGAACGTCCTTATCCAACACAGCCTTTATCCCTCTCCCTGACGAGGTTTTTGTCAGTG
TAATATTTCTTTTTGAACTATCCAGCTTAGTACCGTACGGGAAAGTGACTGGTGTGCTTATCTTTGAAAT
GTTACTTTGGGTTTCGGTTCTTTAGGTTAGTAAGAAAGCACTTGTCTTCTCATACAAAGGAAAACCTGAG
ACGTATCGCTTACGAAAGTAGCAATGAAAGAAAGGTGGTGGTTTTAATCGCTACCGCAAAAACGATGGGG
TCGTTTTAATTAACTTCTCCTACGCAAGCGTCTAAACGGACGTTGGGGTTTTGCTAGTTTCTTTAGAGAA
AACTAGCTAAGTCTTTAATGTTATCATTAGAGATGGCATAAATATAATACTTGTGTCTGCTGATAAGATC
ATTTTAATTTGGACGATTAGACTTGTTGAACTACAGGTTACTGAATCACTTGCGCTAATCAACATGGGAG
ATATGTACGATGAATCATTTGACAAGTCGGGCGGTCCTGCTGACTTGATGGACGATTCTTGGGTGGAATC
AGTTTCGTGGAAAGATCTGTTGAAGAAGTTACACAGCATAAAATTTGCACTACAGTCTGGTAGAGATGAG
ATCACTGGGTTACTAGCGGCACTGAATAGACAGTGTCCTTATTCACCATATGAGCAGTTTCCAGATAAGA
AGGTGTATTTCCTTTTAGACTCACGGGCTAACAGTGCTCTTGGTGTGATTCAGAACGCTTCAGCGTTCAA
GAGACGAGCTGATGAGAAGAATGCAGTGGCGGGTGTTACAAATATTCCTGCGAATCCAAACACAACGGTT
ACGACGAACCAAGGGAGTACTACTACTACCAAGGCGAACACTGGCTCGACTTTGGAAGAAGACTTGTACA
CTTATTACAAATTCGATGATGCCTCTACAGCTTTCCACAAATCTCTAACTTCGTTAGAGAACATGGAGTT
GAAGAGTTATTACCGAAGGAACTTTGAGAAAGTATTCGGGATTAAGTTTGGTGGAGCAGCTGCTAGTTCA
TCTGCACCGCCTCCAGCGAGTGGAGGTCCGATACGTCCTAATCCCTAGGGATTTAAGGACGTGAACTCTG
TTGAGATCTCTGTGAAATTCAGAGGGTGGGTGATACCATATTCACTGATGCCATTAGCGACATCTAAATA
GGGCTAATTGTGACTAATTTGAGGGAATTTCCTTTACCATTGACGTCAGTGTCGTTGGTAGCATTTGAGT
TTCGGAGCATCTTGTTCTGGGGTTTCACACTATCTTTAGAGAAAGTGTTAAGTTAATTAAGTTATCTTAA
TTAAGAGCATAATTATACTGATTTGTCTCTCGTTGATAGAGTCTATCATTCTGTTACTAAAAATTTGACA
ACTCGGTTTGCTGACCTACTGGTTACTGTATCACTTACCCGAGTTAACGAGTCTAGAAACGTGTGAAAGA
AACAATTGAGGTTTTAGAGCTAGAAATAGCAAGTTAAAATAAGGCTAGTCCGTTATCAACTTGAAAAAGT
GGCACCGAGTCGGTGCTCCCTAGTCTATAAATATAAGAGACCCTCTTATAGTAAGCAGAGTTGTTGGAGA
CGTTCTTGATCCGTTTAATAGATCAATCACTCTAAAGGTTACTTATGGCCAAAGTGCCGGGCATGTCCCG
AAGACATTAAACTACGGTTCTTTAAGTAGATCCGTGTCTGAAGTTTTAGGTTCAATTTAAACCTACGAGA
TTGACATTCTCGACTGATCTTGATTGATCGGTAAGTCTTTTGTAATTTAATTTTCTTTTTGATTTTATTT
TAAATTGTTATCTGTTTCTGTGTATAGACTGTTTGAGATCGGCGTTTGGCCGACTCATTGTCTTACCATA
GGGGAACGGACTTTGTTTGTGTTGTTATTTTATTTGTATTTTATTAAAATTCTCAACGATCTGAAAAAGC
CTCGCGGCTAAGAGATTGTTGGGGGGTGAGTAAGTACTTTTAAAGTGATGATGGTTACAAAGGCAAAAGG
GGTAAAACCCCTCGCCTACGTAAGCGTTATTACGCCCGTCTGTACTTATATCAGTACACTGACGAGTCCC
TAAAGGACGAAACGGGAGAACGCTAGCCACCACCACCACCACCACGTGTGAATTACAGGTGACCAGCTCG
AATTTCCCCGATCGTTCAAACATTTGGCAATAAAGTTTCTTAAGATTGAATCCTGTTGCCGGTCTTGCGA
TGATTATCATATAATTTCTGTTGAATTACGTTAAGCATGTAATAATTAACATGTAATGCATGACGTTATT
TATGAGATGGGTTTTTATGATTAGAGTCCCGCAATTATACATTTAATACGCGATAGAAAACAAAATATAG
CGCGCAAACTAGGATAAATTATCGCGCGCGGTGTCATCTATGTTACTAGATCGGGAATTAAACTATCAGT
GTTTGACAGGATATATTGGCGGGTAAACCTAAGAGAAAAGAGCGTTTATTAGAATAATCGGATATTTAAA
AGGGCGTGAAAAGGTTTATCCGTTCGTCCATTTGTATGTGCATGCCAACCACAGGGTTCCCCTCGGGATC
AAAGTACTTTGATCCAACCCCTCCGCTGCTATAGTGCAGTCGGCTTCTGACGTTCAGTGCAGCCGTCTTC
TGAAAACGACATGTCGCACAAGTCCTAAGTTACGCGACAGGCTGCCGCCCTGCCCTTTTCCTGGCGTTTT
CTTGTCGCGTGTTTTAGTCGCATAAAGTAGAATACTTGCGACTAGAACCGGAGACATTACGCCATGAACA
AGAGCGCCGCCGCTGGCCTGCTGGGCTATGCCCGCGTCAGCACCGACGACCAGGACTTGACCAACCAACG
GGCCGAACTGCACGCGGCCGGCTGCACCAAGCTGTTTTCCGAGAAGATCACCGGCACCAGGCGCGACCGC
CCGGAGCTGGCCAGGATGCTTGACCACCTACGCCCTGGCGACGTTGTGACAGTGACCAGGCTAGACCGCC
TGGCCCGCAGCACCCGCGACCTACTGGACATTGCCGAGCGCATCCAGGAGGCCGGCGCGGGCCTGCGTAG
CCTGGCAGAGCCGTGGGCCGACACCACCACGCCGGCCGGCCGCATGGTGTTGACCGTGTTCGCCGGCATT
GCCGAGTTCGAGCGTTCCCTAATCATCGACCGCACCCGGAGCGGGCGCGAGGCCGCCAAGGCCCGAGGCG
TGAAGTTTGGCCCCCGCCCTACCCTCACCCCGGCACAGATCGCGCACGCCCGCGAGCTGATCGACCAGGA
AGGCCGCACCGTGAAAGAGGCGGCTGCACTGCTTGGCGTGCATCGCTCGACCCTGTACCGCGCACTTGAG
CGCAGCGAGGAAGTGACGCCCACCGAGGCCAGGCGGCGCGGTGCCTTCCGTGAGGACGCATTGACCGAGG
CCGACGCCCTGGCGGCCGCCGAGAATGAACGCCAAGAGGAACAAGCATGAAACCGCACCAGGACGGCCAG
GACGAACCGTTTTTCATTACCGAAGAGATCGAGGCGGAGATGATCGCGGCCGGGTACGTGTTCGAGCCGC
CCGCGCACGTCTCAACCGTGCGGCTGCATGAAATCCTGGCCGGTTTGTCTGATGCCAAGCTGGCGGCCTG
GCCGGCCAGCTTGGCCGCTGAAGAAACCGAGCGCCGCCGTCTAAAAAGGTGATGTGTATTTGAGTAAAAC
AGCTTGCGTCATGCGGTCGCTGCGTATATGATGCGATGAGTAAATAAACAAATACGCAAGGGGAACGCAT
GAAGGTTATCGCTGTACTTAACCAGAAAGGCGGGTCAGGCAAGACGACCATCGCAACCCATCTAGCCCGC
GCCCTGCAACTCGCCGGGGCCGATGTTCTGTTAGTCGATTCCGATCCCCAGGGCAGTGCCCGCGATTGGG
CGGCCGTGCGGGAAGATCAACCGCTAACCGTTGTCGGCATCGACCGCCCGACGATTGACCGCGACGTGAA
GGCCATCGGCCGGCGCGACTTCGTAGTGATCGACGGAGCGCCCCAGGCGGCGGACTTGGCTGTGTCCGCG
ATCAAGGCAGCCGACTTCGTGCTGATTCCGGTGCAGCCAAGCCCTTACGACATATGGGCCACCGCCGACC
TGGTGGAGCTGGTTAAGCAGCGCATTGAGGTCACGGATGGAAGGCTACAAGCGGCCTTTGTCGTGTCGCG
GGCGATCAAAGGCACGCGCATCGGCGGTGAGGTTGCCGAGGCGCTGGCCGGGTACGAGCTGCCCATTCTT
GAGTCCCGTATCACGCAGCGCGTGAGCTACCCAGGCACTGCCGCCGCCGGCACAACCGTTCTTGAATCAG
AACCCGAGGGCGACGCTGCCCGCGAGGTCCAGGCGCTGGCCGCTGAAATTAAATCAAAACTCATTTGAGT
TAATGAGGTAAAGAGAAAATGAGCAAAAGCACAAACACGCTAAGTGCCGGCCGTCCGAGCGCACGCAGCA
GCAAGGCTGCAACGTTGGCCAGCCTGGCAGACACGCCAGCCATGAAGCGGGTCAACTTTCAGTTGCCGGC
GGAGGATCACACCAAGCTGAAGATGTACGCGGTACGCCAAGGCAAGACCATTACCGAGCTGCTATCTGAA
TACATCGCGCAGCTACCAGAGTAAATGAGCAAATGAATAAATGAGTAGATGAATTTTAGCGGCTAAAGGA
GGCGGCATGGAAAATCAAGAACAACCAGGCACCGACGCCGTGGAATGCCCCATGTGTGGAGGAACGGGCG
GTTGGCCAGGCGTAAGCGGCTGGGTTGCCTGCCGGCCCTGCAATGGCACTGGAACCCCCAAGCCCGAGGA
ATCGGCGTGAGCGGTCGCAAACCATCCGGCCCGGTACAAATCGGCGCGGCGCTGGGTGATGACCTGGTGG
AGAAGTTGAAGGCCGCGCAGGCCGCCCAGCGGCAACGCATCGAGGCAGAAGCACGCCCCGGTGAATCGTG
GCAAGCGGCCGCTGATCGAATCCGCAAAGAATCCCGGCAACCGCCGGCAGCCGGTGCGCCGTCGATTAGG
AAGCCGCCCAAGGGCGACGAGCAACCAGATTTTTTCGTTCCGATGCTCTATGACGTGGGCACCCGCGATA
GTCGCAGCATCATGGACGTGGCCGTTTTCCGTCTGTCGAAGCGTGACCGACGAGCTGGCGAGGTGATCCG
CTACGAGCTTCCAGACGGGCACGTAGAGGTTTCCGCAGGGCCGGCCGGCATGGCCAGTGTGTGGGATTAC
GACCTGGTACTGATGGCGGTTTCCCATCTAACCGAATCCATGAACCGATACCGGGAAGGGAAGGGAGACA
AGCCCGGCCGCGTGTTCCGTCCACACGTTGCGGACGTACTCAAGTTCTGCCGGCGAGCCGATGGCGGAAA
GCAGAAAGACGACCTGGTAGAAACCTGCATTCGGTTAAACACCACGCACGTTGCCATGCAGCGTACGAAG
AAGGCCAAGAACGGCCGCCTGGTGACGGTATCCGAGGGTGAAGCCTTGATTAGCCGCTACAAGATCGTAA
AGAGCGAAACCGGGCGGCCGGAGTACATCGAGATCGAGCTAGCTGATTGGATGTACCGCGAGATCACAGA
AGGCAAGAACCCGGACGTGCTGACGGTTCACCCCGATTACTTTTTGATCGATCCCGGCATCGGCCGTTTT
CTCTACCGCCTGGCACGCCGCGCCGCAGGCAAGGCAGAAGCCAGATGGTTGTTCAAGACGATCTACGAAC
GCAGTGGCAGCGCCGGAGAGTTCAAGAAGTTCTGTTTCACCGTGCGCAAGCTGATCGGGTCAAATGACCT
GCCGGAGTACGATTTGAAGGAGGAGGCGGGGCAGGCTGGCCCGATCCTAGTCATGCGCTACCGCAACCTG
ATCGAGGGCGAAGCATCCGCCGGTTCCTAATGTACGGAGCAGATGCTAGGGCAAATTGCCCTAGCAGGGG
AAAAAGGTCGAAAAGGTCTCTTTCCTGTGGATAGCACGTACATTGGGAACCCAAAGCCGTACATTGGGAA
CCGGAACCCGTACATTGGGAACCCAAAGCCGTACATTGGGAACCGGTCACACATGTAAGTGACTGATATA
AAAGAGAAAAAAGGCGATTTTTCCGCCTAAAACTCTTTAAAACTTATTAAAACTCTTAAAACCCGCCTGG
CCTGTGCATAACTGTCTGGCCAGCGCACAGCCGAAGAGCTGCAAAAAGCGCCTACCCTTCGGTCGCTGCG
CTCCCTACGCCCCGCCGCTTCGCGTCGGCCTATCGCGGCCGCTGGCCGCTCAAAAATGGCTGGCCTACGG
CCAGGCAATCTACCAGGGCGCGGACAAGCCGCGCCGTCGCCACTCGACCGCCGGCGCCCACATCAAGGCA
CCCTGCCTCGCGCGTTTCGGTGATGACGGTGAAAACCTCTGACACATGCAGCTCCCGGAGACGGTCACAG
CTTGTCTGTAAGCGGATGCCGGGAGCAGACAAGCCCGTCAGGGCGCGTCAGCGGGTGTTGGCGGGTGTCG
GGGCGCAGCCATGACCCAGTCACGTAGCGATAGCGGAGTGTATACTGGCTTAACTATGCGGCATCAGAGC
AGATTGTACTGAGAGTGCACCATATGCGGTGTGAAATACCGCACAGATGCGTAAGGAGAAAATACCGCAT
CAGGCGCTCTTCCGCTTCCTCGCTCACTGACTCGCTGCGCTCGGTCGTTCGGCTGCGGCGAGCGGTATCA
GCTCACTCAAAGGCGGTAATACGGTTATCCACAGAATCAGGGGATAACGCAGGAAAGAACATGTGAGCAA
AAGGCCAGCAAAAGGCCAGGAACCGTAAAAAGGCCGCGTTGCTGGCGTTTTTCCATAGGCTCCGCCCCCC
TGACGAGCATCACAAAAATCGACGCTCAAGTCAGAGGTGGCGAAACCCGACAGGACTATAAAGATACCAG
GCGTTTCCCCCTGGAAGCTCCCTCGTGCGCTCTCCTGTTCCGACCCTGCCGCTTACCGGATACCTGTCCG
CCTTTCTCCCTTCGGGAAGCGTGGCGCTTTCTCATAGCTCACGCTGTAGGTATCTCAGTTCGGTGTAGGT
CGTTCGCTCCAAGCTGGGCTGTGTGCACGAACCCCCCGTTCAGCCCGACCGCTGCGCCTTATCCGGTAAC
TATCGTCTTGAGTCCAACCCGGTAAGACACGACTTATCGCCACTGGCAGCAGCCACTGGTAACAGGATTA
GCAGAGCGAGGTATGTAGGCGGTGCTACAGAGTTCTTGAAGTGGTGGCCTAACTACGGCTACACTAGAAG
GACAGTATTTGGTATCTGCGCTCTGCTGAAGCCAGTTACCTTCGGAAAAAGAGTTGGTAGCTCTTGATCC
GGCAAACAAACCACCGCTGGTAGCGGTGGTTTTTTTGTTTGCAAGCAGCAGATTACGCGCAGAAAAAAAG
GATCTCAAGAAGATCCTTTGATCTTTTCTACGGGGTCTGACGCTCAGTGGAACGAAAACTCACGTTAAGG
GCTGATGAATCCCCTAATGATTTTTATCAAAATCATTAAGTTAAGGTAGATACACATCTTGTCATATGAT
CAAATGGTTTCGCCAAAAATCAATAATCAGACAACAAAATGTGCGAACTCGATATTTTACACGACTCTCT
TTACCAATTCTGCCCCGAATTACACTTAAAACGACTCAACAGCTTAACGTTGGCTTGCCACGCCTTACTT
GACTGTAAAACTCTCACTCTTACCGAACTTGGCCGTAACCTGCCAACCAAAGCGAGAACAAAACATAACA
TCAAACGAATCGACCGATTGTTAGGTAATCGTCACCTCCACAAAGAGCGACTCGCTGTATACCGTTGGCA
TGCTAGCTTTATCTGTTCGGGCAATACGATGCCCATTGTACTTGTTGACTGGTCTGATATCCGTGAGCAA
AAACGGCTTATGGTATTGCGAGCTTCAGTCGCACTACACGGTCGTTCTGTTACTCTTTATGAGAAAGCGT
TCCCGCTTTCAGAGCAATGTTCAAAGAAAGCTCATGACCAATTTCTAGCCGACCTTGCGAGCATTCTACC
GAGTAACACCACACCGCTCATTGTCAGTGATGCTGGCTTTAAAGTGCCATGGTATAAATCCGTTGAGAAG
CTGGGTTGGTACTGGTTAAGTCGAGTAAGAGGAAAAGTACAATATGCAGACCTAGGAGCGGAAAACTGGA
AACCTATCAGCAACTTACATGATATGTCATCTAGTCACTCAAAGACTTTAGGCTATAAGAGGCTGACTAA
AAGCAATCCAATCTCATGCCAAATTCTATTGTATAAATCTCGCTCTAAAGGCCGAAAAAATCAGCGCTCG
ACACGGACTCATTGTCACCACCCGTCACCTAAAATCTACTCAGCGTCGGCAAAGGAGCCATGGATTCTAG
CAACTAACTTACCTGTTGAAATTCGAACACCCAAACAACTTGTTAATATCTATTCGAAGCGAATGCAGAT
TGAAGAAACCTTCCGAGACTTGAAAAGTCCTGCCTACGGACTAGGCCTACGCCATAGCCGAACGAGCAGC
TCAGAGCGTTTTGATATCATGCTGCTAATCGCCCTGATGCTTCAACTAACATGTTGGCTTGCGGGCGTTC
ATGCTCAGAAACAAGGTTGGGACAAGCACTTCCAGGCTAACACAGTCAGAAATCGAAACGTACTCTCAAC
AGTTCGCTTAGGCATGGAAGTTTTGCGGCATTCTGGCTACACAATAACAAGGGAAGACTCACTCGTGGCT
GCAACCCTGCTTACTCAAAATCTATTCACACATGGTTACGTTTTGGGGAAATTATGAGGGGATCTCTCAG
CGTTAAGGGATTTTGGTCATGCATTCTAGGTACTAAAACAATTCATCCAGTAAAATATAATATTTTATTT
TCTCCCAATCAGGCTTGATCCCCAGTAAGTCAAAAAATAGCTCGACATACTGTTCTTCCCCGATATCCTC
CCTGATCGACCGGACGCAGAAGGCAATGTCATACCACTTGTCCGCCCTGCCGCTTCTCCCAAGATCAATA
AAGCCACTTACTTTGCCATCTTTCACAAAGATGTTGCTGTCTCCCAGGTCGCCGTGGGAAAAGACAAGTT
CCTCTTCGGGCTTTTCCGTCTTTAAAAAATCATACAGCTCGCGCGGATCTTTAAATGGAGTGTCTTCTTC
CCAGTTTTCGCAATCCACATCGGCCAGATCGTTATTCAGTAAGTAATCCAATTCGGCTAAGCGGCTGTCT
AAGCTATTCGTATAGGGACAATCCGATATGTCGATGGAGTGAAAGAGCCTGATGCACTCCGCATACAGCT
CGATAATCTTTTCAGGGCTTTGTTCATCTTCATACTCTTCCGAGCAAAGGACGCCATCGGCCTCACTCAT
GAGCAGATTGCTCCAGCCATCATGCCGTTCAAAGTGCAGGACCTTTGGAACAGGCAGCTTTCCTTCCAGC
CATAGCATCATGTCCTTTTCCCGTTCCACATCATAGGTGGTCCCTTTATACCGGCTGTCCGTCATTTTTA
AATATAGGTTTTCATTTTCTCCCACCAGCTTATATACCTTAGCAGGAGACATTCCTTCCGTATCTTTTAC
GCAGCGGTATTTTTCGATCAGTTTTTTCAATTCCGGTGATATTCTCATTTTAGCCATTTATTATTTCCTT
CCTCTTTTCTACAGTATTTAAAGATACCCCAAGAAGCTAATTATAACAAGACGAACTCCAATTCACTGTT
CCTTGCATTCTAAAACCTTAAATACCAGAAAACAGCTTTTTCAAAGTTGTTTTCAAAGTTGGCGTATAAC
ATAGTATCGACGGAGCCGATTTTGAAACCGCGGTGATCACAGGCAGCAACGCTCTGTCATCGTTACAATC
AACATGCTACCCTCCGCGAGATCATCCGTGTTTCAAACCCGGCAGCTTAGTTGCCGTTCTTCCGAATAGC
ATCGGTAACATGAGCAAAGTCTGCCGCCTTACAACGGCTCTCCCGCTGACGCCGTCCCGGACTGATGGGC
TGCCTGTATCGAGTGGTGATTTTGTGCCGAGCTGCCGGTCGGGGAGCTGTTGGCTGGCTGGTGGCAGGAT
ATATTGTGGTGTAAACAAATTGACGCTTAGACAACTTAATAACACATTGCGGACGTTTTTAATGTACTGA
ATTAACGCCGAATTAATTCCTAGGCCACCATGTTGGGCCCGGCGCGCCAAGCTTGCATGCCTGCAGGTCA
ACATGGTGGAGCACGACACTCTCGTCTACTCCAAGAATATCAAAGATACAGTCTCAGAAGACCAGAGGGC
TAT
